Addgene plasmid #142455: TFORF0088
Purpose: Lentiviral vector for overexpressing transcription factor ORFs with unique 24-bp barcodes. Barcodes facilitate identification of transcription factors in pooled screens.
Depositing lab: Feng Zhang. Depositing organization: Broad Institute. Publication: A transcription factor atlas of directed differentiation. Joung J, Ma S, Tay T, Geiger-Schuller KR, Kirchgatterer PC, Verdine VK, Guo B, Arias-Garcia MA, Allen WE, Singh A, Kuksenko O, Abudayyeh OO, Gootenberg JS, Fu Z, Macrae RK, Buenrostro JD, Regev A, Zhang F. Cell. 2023 Jan 5;186(1):209-229.e26. doi: 10.1016/j.cell.2022.11.026. PubMed 36608654.
Backbone
  Vector backbone: pLX_TRC317
  Backbone manufacturer: Broad Institute Genetic Perturbation Platform
  Backbone size w/o insert (bp): 8264
  Vector type: Mammalian Expression, Lentiviral
  Selectable markers: Puromycin
Growth in bacteria
  Bacterial resistance: Ampicillin, 100 μg/mL
  Growth temperature: 37°C
  Growth strain: NEB Stable
  Copy number: High Copy
Gene/Insert
  Gene/Insert name: ZNF408
  Species: H. sapiens (human)
  Insert size (bp): 2264
  Entrez Gene: ZNF408 (a.k.a. EVR6, RP72)
  Promoter: EF1a
  Cloning method: Unknown
  Sequencing primers: 5′ GGGTGGAGACTGAAGTTAGGCCAG; 3′ CACATAGCGTAAAAGGAGCAACATAG
Terms and licenses: Academic/Nonprofit Terms; Industry Terms: Not Available to Industry
Depositor comments: NM_024741,ENST00000311764 . The transcription factor ORF portion of this plasmid was synthesized by Genewiz. Please test multiple small colonies in case of plasmid recombination. To make this collection available in a timely manner, a portion of this collection was not fully sequenced by Addgene. If an Addgene verified full plasmid sequence is not available, please contact us prior to placing an order to request the full sequence.
How to cite: TFORF0088 was a gift from Feng Zhang (Addgene plasmid # 142455 ; http://n2t.net/addgene:142455 ; RRID:Addgene_142455)
