[The description below was written by a language model from this plasmid's Addgene catalogue record and pLannotate feature annotations shown in this document.]
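Description:
TFORF0088 is a lentiviral mammalian expression plasmid built on the pLX_TRC317 backbone, carrying the human zinc-finger transcription factor ZNF408 (also known as EVR6 or RP72) as a synthesized open reading frame. It belongs to a barcoded transcription factor ORF collection in which each construct carries a unique 24-bp barcode, so that the transcription factor present in a given cell can be identified by sequencing in pooled overexpression screens. The feature table does not annotate the barcode itself, so its position cannot be stated from the record. In bacteria the plasmid is maintained at high copy through a ColE1/pUC-type origin with ampicillin selection (AmpR). An f1 origin and remnants of a lac/T7/T3 cloning region are also present. The depositor cautions that the plasmid can recombine, as is common with LTR-containing vectors.

The viral portion has a third-generation, self-inactivating layout. An RSV promoter drives a truncated HIV-1 5' LTR, followed by the Ψ packaging signal with a partial gag fragment, the Rev response element for Rev-dependent export of the genomic RNA, and a cPPT/CTS element that aids nuclear import. The genome ends in a ΔU3 3' LTR, with an SV40 polyadenylation signal beyond it. Within the transferred region, an SV40 early promoter/origin segment drives puromycin N-acetyltransferase for selection of transduced cells. Downstream, the strong constitutive EF-1α promoter drives ZNF408. A WPRE after the ORF enhances transcript stability and expression. A short U6 promoter fragment annotated between the ORF and the WPRE appears to be only a partial match, and the record does not explain it. No epitope tag or fluorescent reporter is annotated. The construct is used to produce lentivirus for stable ZNF408 overexpression, for example in directed differentiation screens.
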