Features (pLannotate 1.2.2; 31 found; start..end, strand, type, name):
      5..231     +  promoter       RSV promoter: Rous sarcoma virus enhancer/promoter
    232..412     +  LTR            5' LTR (truncated): truncated 5' long terminal repeat (LTR) from HIV-1
    459..584     +  misc_feature   HIV-1 Ψ: packaging signal of human immunodeficiency virus type 1
    568..931     +  CDS            HIV-1 gag (fragment): gag protein from human immunodeficiency virus 1; gag
   1077..1310    +  misc_feature   RRE: The Rev response element (RRE) of HIV-1 allows for Rev-dependent mRNA export from the nucleus to the cytoplasm.
   1687..1713    +  CDS            Rev (fragment): human immunodeficiency virus 1 (HIV-1) Rev protein; rev; enhances nuclear export of unspliced and incompletely spliced viral mRNAs
   1720..1743    +  promoter       SV40 promoter (fragment): SV40 early promoter
   1744..1815    +  promoter       SV40 promoter (fragment): SV40 enhancer and early promoter
   1839..1974    +  rep_origin     SV40 ori: SV40 origin of replication
   2020..2616    +  CDS            PuroR (fragment): puromycin N-acetyltransferase; pac from Streptomyces; confers resistance to puromycin
   2665..2782    +  misc_feature   cPPT/CTS: central polypurine tract and central termination sequence of HIV-1
   2847..2913    +  CDS            small t antigen (fragment): SV40 (simian virus 40) small t antigen
   2920..4098    +  promoter       EF-1α promoter: strong constitutive promoter for human elongation factor EF-1α
   4115..6274    +  CDS            ZNF408: ZN408_HUMAN - Also known as PFM14, PRDM17. Experimental evidence at protein level: Swiss-Prot protein existence level 1. May be involved in transcriptional regulation. From Homo sapiens (Human).
   6290..6343    +  promoter       U6 promoter (fragment): RNA polymerase III promoter for human U6 snRNA
   6385..6973    +  misc_feature   WPRE: woodchuck hepatitis virus posttranscriptional regulatory element
   7024..7043    +  misc_feature   cPPT/CTS (fragment): central polypurine tract and central termination sequence of HIV-1
   7045..7278    +  LTR            3' LTR (ΔU3): self-inactivating 3' long terminal repeat (LTR) from HIV-1
   7356..7477    +  polyA_signal   SV40 poly(A) signal: SV40 polyadenylation signal
   7517..7652    +  rep_origin     SV40 ori: SV40 origin of replication
   7673..7691    -  promoter       T7 promoter: promoter for bacteriophage T7 RNA polymerase
   7699..7854    +  CDS            lacZα (fragment): LacZα fragment of β-galactosidase; lacZ fragment
   7859..8287    +  rep_origin     f1 ori (sequence partly withheld): f1 bacteriophage origin of replication; arrow indicates direction of (+) strand synthesis
   8340..8444    +  promoter       AmpR promoter: bla
   8445..9305    +  CDS            AmpR: β-lactamase; bla; confers resistance to ampicillin, carbenicillin, and related antibiotics
   9476..10064   +  rep_origin     ori: high-copy-number ColE1/pMB1/pBR322/pUC origin of replication
  10247..10339   +  CDS            lacI (fragment): lac repressor; lacI; The lac repressor binds to the lac operator to inhibit transcription in E. coli. This inhibition can be relieved by adding lactose or isopropyl-β-D-thiogalactopyranoside (IPTG).
  10352..10373   +  protein_bind   CAP binding site: CAP binding activates transcription in the presence of cAMP. E. coli catabolite activator protein
  10388..10418   +  promoter       lac promoter: promoter for the E. coli lac operon
  10426..10442   +  protein_bind   lac operator: The lac repressor binds to the lac operator to inhibit transcription in E. coli. This inhibition can be relieved by adding lactose or isopropyl-β-D-thiogalactopyranoside (IPTG). lac repressor encoded by lacI
  10487..10505   +  promoter       T3 promoter: promoter for bacteriophage T3 RNA polymerase
>Addgene plasmid #142455 | TFORF0088 | addgene full sequence | sequence record 397222 | Addgene NGS Result
TTAATGTAGTCTTATGCAATACTCTTGTAGTCTTGCAACATGGTAACGATGAGTTAGCAACATGCCTTAC
AAGGAGAGAAAAAGCACCGTGCATGCCGATTGGTGGAAGTAAGGTGGTACGATCGTGCCTTATTAGGAAG
GCAACAGACGGGTCTGACATGGATTGGACGAACCACTGAATTGCCGCATTGCAGAGATATTGTATTTAAG
TGCCTAGCTCGATACATAAACGGGTCTCTCTGGTTAGACCAGATCTGAGCCTGGGAGCTCTCTGGCTAAC
TAGGGAACCCACTGCTTAAGCCTCAATAAAGCTTGCCTTGAGTGCTTCAAGTAGTGTGTGCCCGTCTGTT
GTGTGACTCTGGTAACTAGAGATCCCTCAGACCCTTTTAGTCAGTGTGGAAAATCTCTAGCAGTGGCGCC
CGAACAGGGACTTGAAAGCGAAAGGGAAACCAGAGGAGCTCTCTCGACGCAGGACTCGGCTTGCTGAAGC
GCGCACGGCAAGAGGCGAGGGGCGGCGACTGGTGAGTACGCCAAAAATTTTGACTAGCGGAGGCTAGAAG
GAGAGAGATGGGTGCGAGAGCGTCAGTATTAAGCGGGGGAGAATTAGATCGCGATGGGAAAAAATTCGGT
TAAGGCCAGGGGGAAAGAAAAAATATAAATTAAAACATATAGTATGGGCAAGCAGGGAGCTAGAACGATT
CGCAGTTAATCCTGGCCTGTTAGAAACATCAGAAGGCTGTAGACAAATACTGGGACAGCTACAACCATCC
CTTCAGACAGGATCAGAAGAACTTAGATCATTATATAATACAGTAGCAACCCTCTATTGTGTGCATCAAA
GGATAGAGATAAAAGACACCAAGGAAGCTTTAGACAAGATAGAGGAAGAGCAAAACAAAAGTAAGACCAC
CGCACAGCAAGCGGCCGCTGATCTTCAGACCTGGAGGAGGAGATATGAGGGACAATTGGAGAAGTGAATT
ATATAAATATAAAGTAGTAAAAATTGAACCATTAGGAGTAGCACCCACCAAGGCAAAGAGAAGAGTGGTG
CAGAGAGAAAAAAGAGCAGTGGGAATAGGAGCTTTGTTCCTTGGGTTCTTGGGAGCAGCAGGAAGCACTA
TGGGCGCAGCGTCAATGACGCTGACGGTACAGGCCAGACAATTATTGTCTGGTATAGTGCAGCAGCAGAA
CAATTTGCTGAGGGCTATTGAGGCGCAACAGCATCTGTTGCAACTCACAGTCTGGGGCATCAAGCAGCTC
CAGGCAAGAATCCTGGCTGTGGAAAGATACCTAAAGGATCAACAGCTCCTGGGGATTTGGGGTTGCTCTG
GAAAACTCATTTGCACCACTGCTGTGCCTTGGAATGCTAGTTGGAGTAATAAATCTCTGGAACAGATTTG
GAATCACACGACCTGGATGGAGTGGGACAGAGAAATTAACAATTACACAAGCTTAATACACTCCTTAATT
GAAGAATCGCAAAACCAGCAAGAAAAGAATGAACAAGAATTATTGGAATTAGATAAATGGGCAAGTTTGT
GGAATTGGTTTAACATAACAAATTGGCTGTGGTATATAAAATTATTCATAATGATAGTAGGAGGCTTGGT
AGGTTTAAGAATAGTTTTTGCTGTACTTTCTATAGTGAATAGAGTTAGGCAGGGATATTCACCATTATCG
TTTCAGACCCACCTCCCAACCCCGAGGGGACCCATGCATTGCATCTCAATTAGTCAGCAACCAGGTGTGG
AAAGTCCCCAGGCTCCCCAGCAGGCAGAAGTATGCAAAGCATGCGTCTCAATTAGTCAGCAACCATAGTC
CCGCCCCTAACTCCGCCCATCCCGCCCCTAACTCCGCCCAGTTCCGCCCATTCTCCGCCCCATGGCTGAC
TAATTTTTTTTATTTATGCAGAGGCCGAGGCCGCCTCGGCCTCTGAGCTATTCCAGAAGTAGTGAGGAGG
CTTTTTTGGAGGCCTAGGCTTTTGCAAAAAGCTTTCTAGAGGTACCACCGGAGCTTACCATGACCGAGTA
CAAGCCCACGGTGCGCCTCGCCACCCGCGACGACGTCCCCAGGGCCGTACGCACCCTCGCCGCCGCGTTC
GCCGACTACCCCGCCACGCGCCACACCGTCGATCCGGACCGCCACATCGAGCGGGTCACCGAGCTGCAAG
AACTCTTCCTCACGCGCGTCGGGCTCGACATCGGCAAGGTGTGGGTCGCGGACGACGGCGCCGCCGTGGC
GGTCTGGACCACGCCGGAGAGCGTCGAAGCGGGGGCGGTGTTCGCCGAGATCGGCCCGCGCATGGCCGAG
TTGAGCGGTTCCCGGCTGGCCGCGCAGCAACAGATGGAAGGCCTCCTGGCGCCGCACCGGCCCAAGGAGC
CCGCGTGGTTCCTGGCCACCGTCGGCGTCTCGCCCGACCACCAGGGCAAGGGTCTGGGCAGCGCCGTCGT
GCTCCCCGGAGTGGAGGCGGCCGAGCGCGCCGGGGTGCCCGCCTTCCTGGAGACCTCCGCGCCCCGCAAC
CTCCCCTTCTACGAGCGGCTCGGCTTCACCGTCACCGCCGACGTCGAGGTGCCCGAAGGACCGCGCACCT
GGTGCATGACCCGCAAGCCCGGTGCCAGTTAACGAATTCTAGATCTTGAGACAAATGGCAGTATTCATCC
ACAATTTTAAAAGAAAAGGGGGGATTGGGGGGTACAGTGCAGGGGAAAGAATAGTAGACATAATAGCAAC
AGACATACAAACTAAAGAATTACAAAAACAAATTACAAAAATTCAAAATTTTCGGGTTTATTACAGGGAC
AGCAGAGATCCACTTTGGCGCCGGCTCGAGGCCTGCAGGTGCAAAGATGGATAAAGTTTTAAACAGAGAG
GAATCTTTGCAGCTAATGGACCTTCTAGGTCTTGAAAGGAGTGGGAATTGGCTCCGGTGCCCGTCAGTGG
GCAGAGCGCACATCGCCCACAGTCCCCGAGAAGTTGGGGGGAGGGGTCGGCAATTGAACCGGTGCCTAGA
GAAGGTGGCGCGGGGTAAACTGGGAAAGTGATGTCGTGTACTGGCTCCGCCTTTTTCCCGAGGGTGGGGG
AGAACCGTATATAAGTGCAGTAGTCGCCGTGAACGTTCTTTTTCGCAACGGGTTTGCCGCCAGAACACAG
GTAAGTGCCGTGTGTGGTTCCCGCGGGCCTGGCCTCTTTACGGGTTATGGCCCTTGCGTGCCTTGAATTA
CTTCCACCTGGCTGCAGTACGTGATTCTTGATCCCGAGCTTCGGGTTGGAAGTGGGTGGGAGAGTTCGAG
GCCTTGCGCTTAAGGAGCCCCTTCGCCTCGTGCTTGAGTTGAGGCCTGGCCTGGGCGCTGGGGCCGCCGC
GTGCGAATCTGGTGGCACCTTCGCGCCTGTCTCGCTGCTTTCGATAAGTCTCTAGCCATTTAAAATTTTT
GATGACCTGCTGCGACGCTTTTTTTCTGGCAAGATAGTCTTGTAAATGCGGGCCAAGATCTGCACACTGG
TATTTCGGTTTTTGGGGCCGCGGGCGGCGACGGGGCCCGTGCGTCCCAGCGCACATGTTCGGCGAGGCGG
GGCCTGCGAGCGCGGCCACCGAGAATCGGACGGGGGTAGTCTCAAGCTGGCCGGCCTGCTCTGGTGCCTG
GCCTCGCGCCGCCGTGTATCGCCCCGCCCTGGGCGGCAAGGCTGGCCCGGTCGGCACCAGTTGCGTGAGC
GGAAAGATGGCCGCTTCCCGGCCCTGCTGCAGGGAGCTCAAAATGGAGGACGCGGCGCTCGGGAGAGCGG
GCGGGTGAGTCACCCACACAAAGGAAAAGGGCCTTTCCGTCCTCAGCCGTCGCTTCATGTGACTCCACGG
AGTACCGGGCGCCGTCCAGGCACCTCGATTAGTTCTCGAGCTTTTGGAGTACGTCGTCTTTAGGTTGGGG
GGAGGGGTTTTATGCGATGGAGTTTCCCCACACTGAGTGGGTGGAGACTGAAGTTAGGCCAGCTTGGCAC
TTGATGTAATTCTCCTTGGAATTTGCCCTTTTTGAGTTTGGATCTTGGTTCATTCTCAAGCCTCAGACAG
TGGTTCAAAGTTTTTTTCTTCCATTTCAGGTGTCGTGAGGCTAGCACCGCCACCATGGAGGAGGCGGAGG
AGCTGCTCTTGGAGGGGAAGAAGGCGCTGCAACTCGCCCGCGAGCCGCGCCTGGGCCTGGACTTAGGATG
GAACCCTTCCGGAGAAGGCTGTACGCAGGGCCTCAAAGACGTCCCACCCGAGCCGACCCGAGACATCCTC
GCTTTAAAGAGCCTTCCCCGGGGCTTGGCCCTTGGCCCCTCACTCGCCAAGGAACAGCGCTTGGGGGTCT
GGTGTGTCGGGGACCCCCTGCAGCCCGGCCTGCTGTGGGGGCCGCTGGAAGAGGAGTCTGCCTCCAAGGA
GAAGGGCGAGGGAGTAAAGCCACGGCAGGAGGAGAACCTGTCATTAGGCCCATGGGGAGACGTGTGTGCC
TGTGAGCAGAGTTCTGGCTGGACTAGCTTGGTACAACGGGGCAGGCTGGAGAGTGAGGGAAATGTGGCCC
CAGTGCGGATCAGCGAGAGGCTTCATCTGCAAGTGTACCAGCTGGTGCTGCCAGGCTCTGAACTGCTGCT
GTGGCCCCAGCCTTCCTCTGAGGGCCCAAGTCTCACCCAGCCTGGGCTGGACAAAGAGGCAGCTGTAGCA
GTGGTGACAGAAGTGGAGTCTGCTGTACAGCAGGAAGTGGCCTCCCCTGGGGAGGATGCAGCAGAACCTT
GCATAGATCCTGGTTCCCAGTCACCCTCTGGCATCCAGGCAGAGAATATGGTGAGCCCTGGACTTAAGTT
CCCAACCCAGGACCGAATTTCCAAGGATAGCCAGCCACTTGGCCCATTGCTTCAGGATGGCGACGTGGAT
GAGGAATGCCCGGCCCAGGCACAGATGCCACCTGAACTTCAGAGCAATTCGGCTACCCAGCAGGACCCAG
ATGGCAGTGGAGCCAGTTTCTCATCTTCTGCCAGGGGCACCCAGCCGCATGGCTACCTGGCCAAGAAGTT
ACACAGCCCCAGTGATCAGTGCCCACCCAGAGCAAAGACCCCAGAGCCTGGAGCCCAGCAGTCTGGCTTC
CCTACACTCTCGCGGAGCCCTCCTGGCCCAGCAGGAAGCTCCCCAAAGCAGGGGCGACGGTACCGGTGTG
GAGAGTGTGGCAAGGCATTCCTACAGCTGTGCCACCTAAAGAAGCACGCATTTGTGCACACGGGCCACAA
GCCCTTTCTTTGCACTGAGTGTGGCAAGAGCTATAGCTCAGAGGAGAGCTTCAAAGCCCATATGCTGGGC
CACCGTGGGGTGCGGCCCTTCCCCTGTCCACAATGCGACAAGGCCTATGGCACCCAGCGAGACCTCAAAG
AGCACCAGGTGGTACATTCAGGTGCCCGGCCCTTTGCTTGTGACCAGTGTGGCAAGGCCTTTGCCCGCCG
GCCCTCCCTGCGGCTGCATCGCAAGACCCACCAGGTGCCAGCTGCCCCTGCCCCTTGCCCATGCCCTGTG
TGTGGGCGGCCCCTGGCCAACCAGGGCTCCCTGCGGAACCATATGAGGCTCCATACAGGAGAAAAGCCTT
TCCTGTGCCCGCACTGTGGCCGGGCGTTTCGTCAGCGGGGCAACCTGCGTGGGCATTTGCGGCTCCACAC
CGGGGAGCGTCCTTACCGCTGCCCACACTGTGCCGATGCCTTCCCCCAGCTGCCTGAACTGCGGCGCCAT
CTCATCTCACACACCGGGGAGGCCCACTTGTGCCCGGTGTGTGGCAAGGCCCTCCGAGACCCACACACGC
TCCGAGCTCACGAGCGCCTGCACTCCGGAGAGAGGCCCTTTCCCTGTCCCCAGTGTGGCCGTGCTTACAC
GCTGGCCACCAAGCTGCGGCGCCACCTCAAATCTCACTTGGAGGACAAGCCCTACCGCTGCCCCACCTGT
GGCATGGGCTACACCCTCCCGCAGAGCCTCAGGCGGCATCAGCTCAGTCACCGGCCTGAGGCACCCTGCA
GCCCACCCTCTGTGCCTTCTGCTGCTTCTGAGCCCACTGTGGTGCTCCTGCAGGCTGAGCCACAACTGCT
GGACACACACAGAGAGGAGGAAGTCTCCCCCGCCAGGGATGTTGTTGAGGTCACCATTTCAGAAAGCCAG
GAGAAGTGCTTTGTGGTGCCAGAGGAGCCAGATGCCGCCCCCAGCCTGGTGCTAATCCATAAGGACATGG
GCCTCGGCGCCTGGGCAGAGGTGGTGGAGGTGGAGATGGGCACCTAGTAATGAACTAGTCCGTAACTTGA
AAGTATTTCGATTTCTTGGCTTTATATATCTTGTGGAAAGGACGACCAGTGGCAGGTGGTAAATTCCTTA
CGCGTTAAGTCGACAATCAACCTCTGGATTACAAAATTTGTGAAAGATTGACTGGTATTCTTAACTATGT
TGCTCCTTTTACGCTATGTGGATACGCTGCTTTAATGCCTTTGTATCATGCTATTGCTTCCCGTATGGCT
TTCATTTTCTCCTCCTTGTATAAATCCTGGTTGCTGTCTCTTTATGAGGAGTTGTGGCCCGTTGTCAGGC
AACGTGGCGTGGTGTGCACTGTGTTTGCTGACGCAACCCCCACTGGTTGGGGCATTGCCACCACCTGTCA
GCTCCTTTCCGGGACTTTCGCTTTCCCCCTCCCTATTGCCACGGCGGAACTCATCGCCGCCTGCCTTGCC
CGCTGCTGGACAGGGGCTCGGCTGTTGGGCACTGACAATTCCGTGGTGTTGTCGGGGAAATCATCGTCCT
TTCCTTGGCTGCTCGCCTGTGTTGCCACCTGGATTCTGCGCGGGACGTCCTTCTGCTACGTCCCTTCGGC
CCTCAATCCAGCGGACCTTCCTTCCCGCGGCCTGCTGCCGGCTCTGCGGCCTCTTCCGCGTCTTCGCCTT
CGCCCTCAGACGAGTCGGATCTCCCTTTGGGCCGCCTCCCCGCGTCGACTTTAAGACCAATGACTTACAA
GGCAGCTGTAGATCTTAGCCACTTTTTAAAAGAAAAGGGGGGACTGGAAGGGCTAATTCACTCCCAACGA
AGACAAGATCTGCTTTTTGCTTGTACTGGGTCTCTCTGGTTAGACCAGATCTGAGCCTGGGAGCTCTCTG
GCTAACTAGGGAACCCACTGCTTAAGCCTCAATAAAGCTTGCCTTGAGTGCTTCAAGTAGTGTGTGCCCG
TCTGTTGTGTGACTCTGGTAACTAGAGATCCCTCAGACCCTTTTAGTCAGTGTGGAAAATCTCTAGCAGT
ACGTATAGTAGTTCATGTCATCTTATTATTCAGTATTTATAACTTGCAAAGAAATGAATATCAGAGAGTG
AGAGGAACTTGTTTATTGCAGCTTATAATGGTTACAAATAAAGCAATAGCATCACAAATTTCACAAATAA
AGCATTTTTTTCACTGCATTCTAGTTGTGGTTTGTCCAAACTCATCAATGTATCTTATCATGTCTGGCTC
TAGCTATCCCGCCCCTAACTCCGCCCATCCCGCCCCTAACTCCGCCCAGTTCCGCCCATTCTCCGCCCCA
TGGCTGACTAATTTTTTTTATTTATGCAGAGGCCGAGGCCGCCTCGGCCTCTGAGCTATTCCAGAAGTAG
TGAGGAGGCTTTTTTGGAGGCCTAGGGACGTACCCAATTCGCCCTATAGTGAGTCGTATTACGCGCGCTC
ACTGGCCGTCGTTTTACAACGTCGTGACTGGGAAAACCCTGGCGTTACCCAACTTAATCGCCTTGCAGCA
CATCCCCCTTTCGCCAGCTGGCGTAATAGCGAAGAGGCCCGCACCGATCGCCCTTCCCAACAGTTGCGCA
GCCTGAATGGCGAATGGG
[124 nt withheld, positions 7859-7982]
C
[91 nt withheld, positions 7984-8074]
A
[49 nt withheld, positions 8076-8124]
CCTTTGACGTTGGAGTCCACGTTCTTT
[37 nt withheld, positions 8152-8188]
ACCCTATCTCGGTCTATTCTTTTGATTTATAAGGGATTTTGCCGATTTCGGCCTATTGGTTAAAAAATGA
GCTGATTTAACAAAAATTTAACGCGAATTTTAACAAAATATTAACGCTTACAATTTAGGTGGCACTTTTC
GGGGAAATGTGCGCGGAACCCCTATTTGTTTATTTTTCTAAATACATTCAAATATGTATCCGCTCATGAG
ACAATAACCCTGATAAATGCTTCAATAATATTGAAAAAGGAAGAGTATGAGTATTCAACATTTCCGTGTC
GCCCTTATTCCCTTTTTTGCGGCATTTTGCCTTCCTGTTTTTGCTCACCCAGAAACGCTGGTGAAAGTAA
AAGATGCTGAAGATCAGTTGGGTGCACGAGTGGGTTACATCGAACTGGATCTCAACAGCGGTAAGATCCT
TGAGAGTTTTCGCCCCGAAGAACGTTTTCCAATGATGAGCACTTTTAAAGTTCTGCTATGTGGCGCGGTA
TTATCCCGTATTGACGCCGGGCAAGAGCAACTCGGTCGCCGCATACACTATTCTCAGAATGACTTGGTTG
AGTACTCACCAGTCACAGAAAAGCATCTTACGGATGGCATGACAGTAAGAGAATTATGCAGTGCTGCCAT
AACCATGAGTGATAACACTGCGGCCAACTTACTTCTGACAACGATCGGAGGACCGAAGGAGCTAACCGCT
TTTTTGCACAACATGGGGGATCATGTAACTCGCCTTGATCGTTGGGAACCGGAGCTGAATGAAGCCATAC
CAAACGACGAGCGTGACACCACGATGCCTGTAGCAATGGCAACAACGTTGCGCAAACTATTAACTGGCGA
ACTACTTACTCTAGCTTCCCGGCAACAATTAATAGACTGGATGGAGGCGGATAAAGTTGCAGGACCACTT
CTGCGCTCGGCCCTTCCGGCTGGCTGGTTTATTGCTGATAAATCTGGAGCCGGTGAGCGTGGGTCTCGCG
GTATCATTGCAGCACTGGGGCCAGATGGTAAGCCCTCCCGTATCGTAGTTATCTACACGACGGGGAGTCA
GGCAACTATGGATGAACGAAATAGACAGATCGCTGAGATAGGTGCCTCACTGATTAAGCATTGGTAACTG
TCAGACCAAGTTTACTCATATATACTTTAGATTGATTTAAAACTTCATTTTTAATTTAAAAGGATCTAGG
TGAAGATCCTTTTTGATAATCTCATGACCAAAATCCCTTAACGTGAGTTTTCGTTCCACTGAGCGTCAGA
CCCCGTAGAAAAGATCAAAGGATCTTCTTGAGATCCTTTTTTTCTGCGCGTAATCTGCTGCTTGCAAACA
AAAAAACCACCGCTACCAGCGGTGGTTTGTTTGCCGGATCAAGAGCTACCAACTCTTTTTCCGAAGGTAA
CTGGCTTCAGCAGAGCGCAGATACCAAATACTGTTCTTCTAGTGTAGCCGTAGTTAGGCCACCACTTCAA
GAACTCTGTAGCACCGCCTACATACCTCGCTCTGCTAATCCTGTTACCAGTGGCTGCTGCCAGTGGCGAT
AAGTCGTGTCTTACCGGGTTGGACTCAAGACGATAGTTACCGGATAAGGCGCAGCGGTCGGGCTGAACGG
GGGGTTCGTGCACACAGCCCAGCTTGGAGCGAACGACCTACACCGAACTGAGATACCTACAGCGTGAGCT
ATGAGAAAGCGCCACGCTTCCCGAAGGGAGAAAGGCGGACAGGTATCCGGTAAGCGGCAGGGTCGGAACA
GGAGAGCGCACGAGGGAGCTTCCAGGGGGAAACGCCTGGTATCTTTATAGTCCTGTCGGGTTTCGCCACC
TCTGACTTGAGCGTCGATTTTTGTGATGCTCGTCAGGGGGGCGGAGCCTATGGAAAAACGCCAGCAACGC
GGCCTTTTTACGGTTCCTGGCCTTTTGCTGGCCTTTTGCTCACATGTTCTTTCCTGCGTTATCCCCTGAT
TCTGTGGATAACCGTATTACCGCCTTTGAGTGAGCTGATACCGCTCGCCGCAGCCGAACGACCGAGCGCA
GCGAGTCAGTGAGCGAGGAAGCGGAAGAGCGCCCAATACGCAAACCGCCTCTCCCCGCGCGTTGGCCGAT
TCATTAATGCAGCTGGCACGACAGGTTTCCCGACTGGAAAGCGGGCAGTGAGCGCAACGCAATTAATGTG
AGTTAGCTCACTCATTAGGCACCCCAGGCTTTACACTTTATGCTTCCGGCTCGTATGTTGTGTGGAATTG
TGAGCGGATAACAATTTCACACAGGAAACAGCTATGACCATGATTACGCCAAGCGCGCAATTAACCCTCA
CTAAAGGGAACAAAAGCTGGAGCTGCAAGC
