>Addgene plasmid #142455 | TFORF0088 | depositor partial sequence | sequence record 279503 | Insert
ACCGCCACCATGGAGGAGGCGGAGGAGCTGCTCTTGGAGGGGAAGAAGGCGCTGCAACTCGCCCGCGAGC
CGCGCCTGGGCCTGGACTTAGGATGGAACCCTTCCGGAGAAGGCTGTACGCAGGGCCTCAAAGACGTCCC
ACCCGAGCCGACCCGAGACATCCTCGCTTTAAAGAGCCTTCCCCGGGGCTTGGCCCTTGGCCCCTCACTC
GCCAAGGAACAGCGCTTGGGGGTCTGGTGTGTCGGGGACCCCCTGCAGCCCGGCCTGCTGTGGGGGCCGC
TGGAAGAGGAGTCTGCCTCCAAGGAGAAGGGCGAGGGAGTAAAGCCACGGCAGGAGGAGAACCTGTCATT
AGGCCCATGGGGAGACGTGTGTGCCTGTGAGCAGAGTTCTGGCTGGACTAGCTTGGTACAACGGGGCAGG
CTGGAGAGTGAGGGAAATGTGGCCCCAGTGCGGATCAGCGAGAGGCTTCATCTGCAAGTGTACCAGCTGG
TGCTGCCAGGCTCTGAACTGCTGCTGTGGCCCCAGCCTTCCTCTGAGGGCCCAAGTCTCACCCAGCCTGG
GCTGGACAAAGAGGCAGCTGTAGCAGTGGTGACAGAAGTGGAGTCTGCTGTACAGCAGGAAGTGGCCTCC
CCTGGGGAGGATGCAGCAGAACCTTGCATAGATCCTGGTTCCCAGTCACCCTCTGGCATCCAGGCAGAGA
ATATGGTGAGCCCTGGACTTAAGTTCCCAACCCAGGACCGAATTTCCAAGGATAGCCAGCCACTTGGCCC
ATTGCTTCAGGATGGCGACGTGGATGAGGAATGCCCGGCCCAGGCACAGATGCCACCTGAACTTCAGAGC
AATTCGGCTACCCAGCAGGACCCAGATGGCAGTGGAGCCAGTTTCTCATCTTCTGCCAGGGGCACCCAGC
CGCATGGCTACCTGGCCAAGAAGTTACACAGCCCCAGTGATCAGTGCCCACCCAGAGCAAAGACCCCAGA
GCCTGGAGCCCAGCAGTCTGGCTTCCCTACACTCTCGCGGAGCCCTCCTGGCCCAGCAGGAAGCTCCCCA
AAGCAGGGGCGACGGTACCGGTGTGGAGAGTGTGGCAAGGCATTCCTACAGCTGTGCCACCTAAAGAAGC
ACGCATTTGTGCACACGGGCCACAAGCCCTTTCTTTGCACTGAGTGTGGCAAGAGCTATAGCTCAGAGGA
GAGCTTCAAAGCCCATATGCTGGGCCACCGTGGGGTGCGGCCCTTCCCCTGTCCACAATGCGACAAGGCC
TATGGCACCCAGCGAGACCTCAAAGAGCACCAGGTGGTACATTCAGGTGCCCGGCCCTTTGCTTGTGACC
AGTGTGGCAAGGCCTTTGCCCGCCGGCCCTCCCTGCGGCTGCATCGCAAGACCCACCAGGTGCCAGCTGC
CCCTGCCCCTTGCCCATGCCCTGTGTGTGGGCGGCCCCTGGCCAACCAGGGCTCCCTGCGGAACCATATG
AGGCTCCATACAGGAGAAAAGCCTTTCCTGTGCCCGCACTGTGGCCGGGCGTTTCGTCAGCGGGGCAACC
TGCGTGGGCATTTGCGGCTCCACACCGGGGAGCGTCCTTACCGCTGCCCACACTGTGCCGATGCCTTCCC
CCAGCTGCCTGAACTGCGGCGCCATCTCATCTCACACACCGGGGAGGCCCACTTGTGCCCGGTGTGTGGC
AAGGCCCTCCGAGACCCACACACGCTCCGAGCTCACGAGCGCCTGCACTCCGGAGAGAGGCCCTTTCCCT
GTCCCCAGTGTGGCCGTGCTTACACGCTGGCCACCAAGCTGCGGCGCCACCTCAAATCTCACTTGGAGGA
CAAGCCCTACCGCTGCCCCACCTGTGGCATGGGCTACACCCTCCCGCAGAGCCTCAGGCGGCATCAGCTC
AGTCACCGGCCTGAGGCACCCTGCAGCCCACCCTCTGTGCCTTCTGCTGCTTCTGAGCCCACTGTGGTGC
TCCTGCAGGCTGAGCCACAACTGCTGGACACACACAGAGAGGAGGAAGTCTCCCCCGCCAGGGATGTTGT
TGAGGTCACCATTTCAGAAAGCCAGGAGAAGTGCTTTGTGGTGCCAGAGGAGCCAGATGCCGCCCCCAGC
CTGGTGCTAATCCATAAGGACATGGGCCTCGGCGCCTGGGCAGAGGTGGTGGAGGTGGAGATGGGCACCT
AGTAATGAACTAGTCCGTAACTTGAAAGTATTTCGATTTCTTGGCTTTATATATCTTGTGGAAAGGACGA
CCAGTGGCAGGTGGTAAATTCCTT
