>Addgene plasmid #142455 | TFORF0088 | depositor partial sequence | sequence record 279504 | Barcode
CCAGTGGCAGGTGGTAAATTCCTT
